Addgene plasmid #148381: pAc5.1B-EGFP-DmYTHDFa_1-356_AC
Purpose: Insect Expression of DmYTHDFa
Depositing lab: Elisa Izaurralde. Depositing organization: Max Planck Institute for Developmental Biology.
Backbone
  Vector backbone: Unknown
  Vector type: Insect Expression
Growth in bacteria
  Bacterial resistance: Ampicillin, 100 μg/mL
  Growth temperature: 37°C
  Growth strain: DH5alpha
  Copy number: Low Copy
Gene/Insert
  Gene/Insert name: DmYTHDFa (alt name: CG6422)
  Species: D. melanogaster (fly)
  Mutation: 4 silent mutations compared to the sequence given by variant A NCBI:NM_143065.3
  Entrez Gene: CG6422 (a.k.a. Dmel_CG6422, Dmel\CG6422)
  Cloning method: Unknown
Terms and licenses: Academic/Nonprofit Terms; Industry Terms: Not Available to Industry
Depositor comments: Plasmids from this collection were made available to the research community and donated after the lab closed. Please note that the sequence provided by the depositing laboratory may be theoretical/predicted or based on Sanger sequencing results. There may be discrepancies between sequencing results obtained by Addgene and the depositor sequence. If an Addgene verified sequence is not available, please contact before placing your order to request that our lab fully sequence the plasmid.
How to cite: pAc5.1B-EGFP-DmYTHDFa_1-356_AC was a gift from Elisa Izaurralde (Addgene plasmid # 148381 ; http://n2t.net/addgene:148381 ; RRID:Addgene_148381)
