[The description below was written by a language model from this plasmid's Addgene catalogue record and pLannotate feature annotations shown in this document.]
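Description:
pAc5.1B-EGFP-DmYTHDFa_1-356_AC is a 7,143 nt insect expression plasmid for producing a fluorescently tagged fragment of the Drosophila melanogaster YTH-domain protein YTHDF (CG6422) in fly cells. The catalogue lists the backbone as unknown, although the name and the annotated parts point to a pAc5.1-type vector. It is propagated in E. coli through a ColE1/pUC-type origin and selected with ampicillin via the β-lactamase gene and its bla promoter. The annotation describes the origin as high-copy, whereas the catalogue records the plasmid as low copy. Short fragments annotated as tetracycline resistance and SV40 large T antigen appear to be non-functional backbone remnants.

Expression is driven by the strong, constitutive Drosophila actin 5C (Ac5) promoter. Downstream lies an EGFP coding sequence followed by a 1,068 nt Ythdf fragment, a length matching the residues 1–356 indicated in the name, so the product is an N-terminal EGFP fusion to a truncated YTHDF. The record notes four silent mutations relative to the variant A reference transcript. The meaning of the "AC" suffix is not explained. A V5 epitope tag is annotated after the insert, but the record does not show whether it is read in frame or preceded by a stop codon. An SV40 polyadenylation signal follows the cassette.

YTHDF recognises N6-methyladenosine-modified RNAs and is implicated in mRNA stability and translational repression. A construct like this is suited to constitutive expression in cultured insect cells, allowing localisation or interaction studies of this part of the protein, though the record states only insect expression as its purpose.
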