Features (pLannotate 1.2.2; 10 found; start..end, strand, type, name):
     56..2568    +  promoter       Ac5 promoter: Drosophila melanogaster actin 5C promoter
   2588..3304    +  CDS            EGFP: EGFP is a basic (constitutively fluorescent) green fluorescent protein published in 1996, derived from Aequorea victoria. It is reported to be a rapidly-maturing weak dimer with moderate acid sensitivity.
   3329..4396    +  CDS            Ythdf (fragment): YTHDF_DROME - Experimental evidence at protein level: Swiss-Prot protein existence level 1. Specifically recognizes and binds N6-methyladenosine (m6A)- containing RNAs (PubMed:28675155, PubMed:33428246). M6A is a modification present at internal sites of mRNAs and some non-coding RNAs and plays a role in the efficiency of mRNA processing and stability (PubMed:28675155, PubMed:33428246). Together with Fmr1, regulates axonal growth in the mushroom bodies and neuromuscular junctions by repressing the translation of several mRNAs, such as those of chic and futsch (PubMed:33428246). From Drosophila
   4428..4469    +  CDS            V5 tag: epitope tag from simian virus 5
   4569..4703    -  polyA_signal   SV40 poly(A) signal: SV40 polyadenylation signal
   4726..4810    -  CDS            large T antigen (fragment): large T antigen from SV40 (simian virus 40)
   4811..5281    +  CDS            TcR (fragment): tetracycline efflux protein; tet; confers resistance to tetracycline
   5325..5913    -  rep_origin     ori: high-copy-number ColE1/pMB1/pBR322/pUC origin of replication
   6084..6944    -  CDS            AmpR: β-lactamase; bla; confers resistance to ampicillin, carbenicillin, and related antibiotics
   6945..7049    -  promoter       AmpR promoter: bla
>Addgene plasmid #148381 | pAc5.1B-EGFP-DmYTHDFa_1-356_AC | depositor full sequence | sequence record 290829 | Full Sequence
CTTCAAGGAATTAATTCTATATTCTAAAAACACAAATGATACTTCTAAAAAAAATCATGAATGGCATCAA
CTCTGAATCAAATCTTTGCAGATGCACCTACTTCTCATTTCCACTGTCACATCATTTTTCCAGATCTCGC
TGCCTGTTATGTGGCCCACAAACCAAGACACGTTTTATGGCCATTAAAGCTGGCTGATCGTCGCCAAACA
CCAAATACATATCAATATGTACATTCGAGAAAGAAGCGATCAAAGAAGCGTCTTCGGGCGAGTAGGAGAA
TGCGGAGGAGAAGGAGAACGAGCTGATCTAGTATCTCTCCACAATCCAATGCCAACTGACCAACTGGCCA
TATTCGGAGCAATTTGAAGCCAATTTCCATCGCCTGGCGATCGCTCCATTCTTGGCTATATGTTTTTCAC
CGTTCCCGGGGCCATTTTCAAAGACTCGTCGGTAAGATAAGATTGTGTCACTCGCTGTCTCTCTTCATTT
GTCGAAGAATGCTGAGGAATTTCGCGATGACGTCGGCGAGTATTTTGAAGAATGAGAATAATTTGTATTT
ATACGAAAATCAGTTAGTGGAATTTTCTACAAAAACATGTTATCTATAGATAATTTTGTTGCAAAATATG
TTGACTATGACAAAGATTGTATGTATATACCTTTAATGTATTCTCATTTTCTTATGTATTTATAATGGCA
ATGATGATACTGATGATATTTTAAGATGATGCCAGACCACAGGCTGATTTCTGCGTCTTTTGCCGAACGC
AGTGCATGTGCGGTTGTTGTTTTTTGGAATAGTTTCAATTTTCGGACTGTCCGCTTTGATTTCAGTTTCT
TGGCTTATTCAAAAAGCAAAGTAAAGCCAAAAAAGCGAGATGGCAATACCAAATGCGGCAAAACGGTAGT
GGAAGGAAAGGGGTGCGGGGCAGCGGAAGGAAGGGTGGGGCGGGGCGTGGCGGGGTCTGTGGCTGGGCGC
GACGTCACCGACGTTGGAGCCACTCCTTTGACCATGTGTGCGTGTGTGTATTATTCGTGTCTCGCCACTC
GCCGGTTGTTTTTTTCTTTTTATCTCGCTCTCTCTAGCGCCATCTCGTACGCATGCTCAACGCACCGCAT
GTTGCCGTGTCCTTTATGCGTCATTTTGGCTCGAAATAGGCAATTATTTAAACAAAGATTAGTCAACGAA
AACGCTAAAATAAATAAGTCTACAATATGGTTACTTATTGCCATGTGTGTGCAGCCAACGATAGCAACAA
AAGCAACAACACAGTGGCTTTCCCTCTTTCACTTTTTGTTTGCAAGCGCGTGCGAGCAAGACGGCACGAC
CGGCAAACGCAATTACGCTGACAAAGAGCAGACGAAGTTTTGGCCGAAAAACATCAAGGCGCCTGATACG
AATGCATTTGCAATAACAATTGCGATATTTAATATTGTTTATGAAGCTGTTTGACTTCAAAACACACAAA
AAAAAAAATAAAACAAATTATTTGAAAGAGAATTAGGAATCGGACAGCTTATCGTTACGGGCTAACAGCA
CACCGAGACGAAATAGCTTACCTGACGTCACAGCCTCTGGAAGAACTGCCGCCAAGCAGAGAGAGAGAGA
AAAAGAGGGAGAGCAGCTTAGACCGCATGTGCTTGTGTGTGAGGCGTCTCTCTCTTCGTCTCCTGTTTGC
GCAAACGCATAGACTGCACTGAGAAAATCGATTACCTATTTTTTATGAATGAATATTTGCACTATTACTA
TTCAAAACTATTAAGATAGCAATCACATTCAATAGCCAAATACTATACCACCTGAGCGATGCAACGAAAT
GATCAATTTGAGCAAAAATGCTGCATATTTAGGACGGCATCATTATAGAAATGCTTCTTGCTGTGTACTT
TTCTCTCGTCTGGCAGCTGTTTCGCCGTTATTGTTAAAACCGGCTTAAGTTAGGTGTGTTTTCTACGACT
AGTGATGCCCCTACTAGAAGATGTGTGTTGCACAAATGTCCCTGAATAACCAATTTGAAGTGCAGATAGC
AGTAAACGTAAGCTAATATGAATATTATTTAACTGTAATGTTTTAATATCGCTGGACATTACTAATAAAC
CCACTATAAACACATGTACATATGTATGTTTTGGCATACAATGAGTAGTTGGGGAAAAAATGTGTAAAAG
CACCGTGACCATCACAGCATAAAGATAACCAGCTGAAGTATCGAATATGAGTAACCCCCAAATTGAATCA
CATGCCGCAACTGATAGGACCCATGGAAGTACACTCTTCATGGCGATATACAAGACACACACAAGCACGA
ACACCCAGTTGCGGAGGAAATTCTCCGTAAATGAAAACCCAATCGGCGAACAATTCATACCCATATATGG
TAAAAGTTTTGAACGCGACTTGAGAGCGGAGAGCATTGCGGCTGATAAGGTTTTAGCGCTAAGCGGGCTT
TATAAAACGGGCTGCGGGACCAGTTTTCATATCACTACCGTTTGAGTTCTTGTGCTGTGTGGATACTCCT
CCCGACACAAAGCCGCTCCATCAGCCAGCAGTCGTCTAATCCAGAGACCCCGGATCGGGGTACCAACATG
GTGAGCAAGGGCGAGGAGCTGTTCACCGGGGTGGTGCCCATCCTGGTCGAGCTGGACGGCGACGTAAACG
GCCACAAGTTCAGCGTGTCCGGCGAGGGCGAGGGCGATGCCACCTACGGCAAGCTGACCCTGAAGTTCAT
CTGCACCACCGGCAAGCTGCCCGTGCCCTGGCCCACCCTCGTGACCACCCTGACCTACGGCGTGCAGTGC
TTCAGCCGCTACCCCGACCACATGAAGCAGCACGACTTCTTCAAGTCCGCCATGCCCGAAGGCTACGTCC
AGGAGCGCACCATCTTCTTCAAGGACGACGGCAACTACAAGACCCGCGCCGAGGTGAAGTTCGAGGGCGA
CACCCTGGTGAACCGCATCGAGCTGAAGGGCATCGACTTCAAGGAGGACGGCAACATCCTGGGGCACAAG
CTGGAGTACAACTACAACAGCCACAACGTCTATATCATGGCCGACAAGCAGAAGAACGGCATCAAGGTGA
ACTTCAAGATCCGCCACAACATCGAGGACGGCAGCGTGCAGCTCGCCGACCACTACCAGCAGAACACCCC
CATCGGCGACGGCCCCGTGCTGCTGCCCGACAACCACTACCTGAGCACCCAGTCCGCCCTGAGCAAAGAC
CCCAACGAGAAGCGCGATCACATGGTCCTGCTGGAGTTCGTGACCGCCGCCGGGATCACTCTCGGCATGG
ACGAGCTGTACAAGCCAAGCTTGAATTCTGCAGATATCATGTCAGGCGTGGATCAGATGAAAATACCAGG
AAACACAGCTAAATCGGTCGAGGAGCGCAACATACCATGGAGTCAGCAAGTCGATGAGGCCTCGTACGAA
AATCTATCCTCTCCCACTCACGATGAAGTCTCTGGCAATGACAACTCCATGCAATTCCAATATCCGCCGT
TCAACTTCAAGGAGAATTGCAACACTCCATGGAATAATATGAACAAGGGCCGAAAGGCGAACGCCAACCA
TGATTCATATAGAAGACATGGTCATAGTATTCCCAATAACACACGACGCGACGAGCACCAAGTAAATCCT
TGGAATTCCAGGAAGCCAGCAGCACAGTCGTTTCGAAATGAAAACGATCAGCCGTCTACAAAACTGGACA
ACAGAACAAGCGATGAAGCACAAAATCAAGAAGTTGTCGCCGCTCCCAAGAAGACAACCTGGGCCTCGAT
TGCCTCCCAGCCAGCCAAACTAACATCGAGAGCAGCGTCCACCACTTCCAACAGCAAGAAGAAGGGTCCT
GGCATGCCACCACCACCCATGGTTCCGGGAAAGCACAATTTAGATGTTAACGTATGGGATTTGCCGAATA
ACAAACCACCTCCTGTACCATCTCCACCCTCGCCGATCGATTTGGGTTATTCCGACTTGAGTTCTGACTT
CTCCATATCGAGCAATACGGCACCGCCATTGGGCGCACGAGCCGAGAAAGTGCACAAGGATACGGAGAAC
TTCCTGAAATACGAGCACAAGGGCTTGGGAAATAACAATAACTTCAGCAGAGCTAAGGTTTCGCCCACGG
GACCTGTTCGCAGGAATCTAGGGCCCCAGCAGCCTGTCCACCATGCCGCCCCACGTCCAGCGACCAATGC
CGGTCCATTTGGGCCACCGAACGCCAGACGACACGACGGCGGGCCGCATCCAAGCCGGAACTCGGAGCGC
TCGGGCAACTATTCCAGTTTCCGCGGCAGCGAGTTTGAGAGTGCTTCGAAGTTCGAATACCGCGACGAGA
ACCAATCACGACCGGTGGAAGCCACATCTGCAACCGAAGAGCTGCCTGTCGATTCCTAACTCGAGTCTAG
AGGGCCCGCGGTTCGAAGGTAAGCCTATCCCTAACCCTCTCCTCGGTCTCGATTCTACGCGTACCGGTCA
TCATCACCATCACCATTGAGTTTAAACCCGCTGATCAGCCTCGACTGTGCCTTCTAAGGCCTGAGCTCGC
TGATCAGCCTCGATCGAGGATCCAGACATGATAAGATACATTGATGAGTTTGGACAAACCACAACTAGAA
TGCAGTGAAAAAAATGCTTTATTTGTGAAATTTGTGATGCTATTGCTTTATTTGTAACCATTATAAGCTG
CAATAAACAAGTTAACAACAACAATTGCATTCATTTTATGTTTCAGGTTCAGGGGGAGGTGTGGGAGGTT
TTTTAAAGCAAGTAAAACCTCTACAAATGTGGTATGGCTGATTATGATCAGTCGACCGATGCCCTTGAGA
GCCTTCAACCCAGTCAGCTCCTTCCGGTGGGCGCGGGGCATGACTATCGTCGCCGCACTTATGACTGTCT
TCTTTATCATGCAACTCGTAGGACAGGTGCCGGCAGCGCTCTGGGTCATTTTCGGCGAGGACCGCTTTCG
CTGGAGCGCGACGATGATCGGCCTGTCGCTTGCGGTATTCGGAATCTTGCACGCCCTCGCTCAAGCCTTC
GTCACTGGTCCCGCCACCAAACGTTTCGGCGAGAAGCAGGCCATTATCGCCGGCATGGCGGCCGACGCGC
TGGGCTACGTCTTGCTGGCGTTCGCGACGCGAGGCTGGATGGCCTTCCCCATTATGATTCTTCTCGCTTC
CGGCGGCATCGGGATGCCCGCGTTGCAGGCCATGCTGTCCAGGCAGGTAGATGACGACCATCAGGGACAG
CTTCAAGGATCGCTCGCGGCTCTTACCAGCCAGCAAAAGGCCAGGAACCGTAAAAAGGCCGCGTTGCTGG
CGTTTTTCCATAGGCTCCGCCCCCCTGACGAGCATCACAAAAATCGACGCTCAAGTCAGAGGTGGCGAAA
CCCGACAGGACTATAAAGATACCAGGCGTTTCCCCCTGGAAGCTCCCTCGTGCGCTCTCCTGTTCCGACC
CTGCCGCTTACCGGATACCTGTCCGCCTTTCTCCCTTCGGGAAGCGTGGCGCTTTCTCAATGCTCACGCT
GTAGGTATCTCAGTTCGGTGTAGGTCGTTCGCTCCAAGCTGGGCTGTGTGCACGAACCCCCCGTTCAGCC
CGACCGCTGCGCCTTATCCGGTAACTATCGTCTTGAGTCCAACCCGGTAAGACACGACTTATCGCCACTG
GCAGCAGCCACTGGTAACAGGATTAGCAGAGCGAGGTATGTAGGCGGTGCTACAGAGTTCTTGAAGTGGT
GGCCTAACTACGGCTACACTAGAAGGACAGTATTTGGTATCTGCGCTCTGCTGAAGCCAGTTACCTTCGG
AAAAAGAGTTGGTAGCTCTTGATCCGGCAAACAAACCACCGCTGGTAGCGGTGGTTTTTTTGTTTGCAAG
CAGCAGATTACGCGCAGAAAAAAAGGATCTCAAGAAGATCCTTTGATCTTTTCTACGGGGTCTGACGCTC
AGTGGAACGAAAACTCACGTTAAGGGATTTTGGTCATGAGATTATCAAAAAGGATCTTCACCTAGATCCT
TTTAAATTAAAAATGAAGTTTTAAATCAATCTAAAGTATATATGAGTAAACTTGGTCTGACAGTTACCAA
TGCTTAATCAGTGAGGCACCTATCTCAGCGATCTGTCTATTTCGTTCATCCATAGTTGCCTGACTCCCCG
TCGTGTAGATAACTACGATACGGGAGGGCTTACCATCTGGCCCCAGTGCTGCAATGATACCGCGAGACCC
ACGCTCACCGGCTCCAGATTTATCAGCAATAAACCAGCCAGCCGGAAGGGCCGAGCGCAGAAGTGGTCCT
GCAACTTTATCCGCCTCCATCCAGTCTATTAATTGTTGCCGGGAAGCTAGAGTAAGTAGTTCGCCAGTTA
ATAGTTTGCGCAACGTTGTTGCCATTGCTGCAGGCATCGTGGTGTCACGCTCGTCGTTTGGTATGGCTTC
ATTCAGCTCCGGTTCCCAACGATCAAGGCGAGTTACATGATCCCCCATGTTGTGCAAAAAAGCGGTTAGC
TCCTTCGGTCCTCCGATCGTTGTCAGAAGTAAGTTGGCCGCAGTGTTATCACTCATGGTTATGGCAGCAC
TGCATAATTCTCTTACTGTCATGCCATCCGTAAGATGCTTTTCTGTGACTGGTGAGTACTCAACCAAGTC
ATTCTGAGAATAGTGTATGCGGCGACCGAGTTGCTCTTGCCCGGCGTCAACACGGGATAATACCGCGCCA
CATAGCAGAACTTTAAAAGTGCTCATCATTGGAAAACGTTCTTCGGGGCGAAAACTCTCAAGGATCTTAC
CGCTGTTGAGATCCAGTTCGATGTAACCCACTCGTGCACCCAACTGATCTTCAGCATCTTTTACTTTCAC
CAGCGTTTCTGGGTGAGCAAAAACAGGAAGGCAAAATGCCGCAAAAAAGGGAATAAGGGCGACACGGAAA
TGTTGAATACTCATACTCTTCCTTTTTCAATATTATTGAAGCATTTATCAGGGTTATTGTCTCATGAGCG
GATACATATTTGAATGTATTTAGAAAAATAAACAAATAGGGGTTCCGCGCACATTTCCCCGAAAAGTGCC
ACCTGACGTCTAAGAAACCATTATTATCATGACATTAACCTATAAAAATAGGCGTATCACGAGGCCCTTT
CGT
